>Addgene plasmid #11795 | pLL3.7 | addgene full sequence | sequence record 237575 | Addgene NGS Result
GCATTAGTTATTAATAGTAATCAATTACGGGGTCATTAGTTCATAGCCCATATATGGAGTTCCGCGTTAC
ATAACTTACGGTAAATGGCCCGCCTGGCTGACCGCCCAACGACCCCCGCCCATTGACGTCAATAATGACG
TATGTTCCCATAGTAACGCCAATAGGGACTTTCCATTGACGTCAATGGGTGGAGTATTTACGGTAAACTG
CCCACTTGGCAGTACATCAAGTGTATCATATGCCAAGTACGCCCCCTATTGACGTCAATGACGGTAAATG
GCCCGCCTGGCATTATGCCCAGTACATGACCTTATGGGACTTTCCTACTTGGCAGTACATCTACGTATTA
GTCATCGCTATTACCATGGTGATGCGGTTTTGGCAGTACATCAATGGGCGTGGATAGCGGTTTGACTCAC
GGGGATTTCCAAGTCTCCACCCCATTGACGTCAATGGGAGTTTGTTTTGGCACCAAAATCAACGGGACTT
TCCAAAATGTCGTAACAACTCCGCCCCATTGACGCAAATGGGCGGTAGGCGTGTACGGTGGGAGGTCTAT
ATAAGCAGAGCTGGTTTAGTGAACCGTCAGATCCGCTAGCGCTACCGGTCGCCACCATGGTGAGCAAGGG
CGAGGAGCTGTTCACCGGGGTGGTGCCCATCCTGGTCGAGCTGGACGGCGACGTAAACGGCCACAAGTTC
AGCGTGTCCGGCGAGGGCGAGGGCGATGCCACCTACGGCAAGCTGACCCTGAAGTTCATCTGCACCACCG
GCAAGCTGCCCGTGCCCTGGCCCACCCTCGTGACCACCCTGACCTACGGCGTGCAGTGCTTCAGCCGCTA
CCCCGACCACATGAAGCAGCACGACTTCTTCAAGTCCGCCATGCCCGAAGGCTACGTCCAGGAGCGCACC
ATCTTCTTCAAGGACGACGGCAACTACAAGACCCGCGCCGAGGTGAAGTTCGAGGGCGACACCCTGGTGA
ACCGCATCGAGCTGAAGGGCATCGACTTCAAGGAGGACGGCAACATCCTGGGGCACAAGCTGGAGTACAA
CTACAACAGCCACAACGTCTATATCATGGCCGACAAGCAGAAGAACGGCATCAAGGTGAACTTCAAGATC
CGCCACAACATCGAGGACGGCAGCGTGCAGCTCGCCGACCACTACCAGCAGAACACCCCCATCGGCGACG
GCCCCGTGCTGCTGCCCGACAACCACTACCTGAGCACCCAGTCCGCCCTGAGCAAAGACCCCAACGAGAA
GCGCGATCACATGGTCCTGCTGGAGTTCGTGACCGCCGCCGGGATCACTCTCGGCATGGACGAGCTGTAC
AAGTAGGAATTCGTCGAGGGACCTAATAACTTCGTATAGCATACATTATACGAAGTTATACATGTTTAAG
GGTTCCGGTTCCACTAGGTACAATTCGATATCAAGCTTATCGATAATCAACCTCTGGATTACAAAATTTG
TGAAAGATTGACTGGTATTCTTAACTATGTTGCTCCTTTTACGCTATGTGGATACGCTGCTTTAATGCCT
TTGTATCATGCTATTGCTTCCCGTATGGCTTTCATTTTCTCCTCCTTGTATAAATCCTGGTTGCTGTCTC
TTTATGAGGAGTTGTGGCCCGTTGTCAGGCAACGTGGCGTGGTGTGCACTGTGTTTGCTGACGCAACCCC
CACTGGTTGGGGCATTGCCACCACCTGTCAGCTCCTTTCCGGGACTTTCGCTTTCCCCCTCCCTATTGCC
ACGGCGGAACTCATCGCCGCCTGCCTTGCCCGCTGCTGGACAGGGGCTCGGCTGTTGGGCACTGACAATT
CCGTGGTGTTGTCGGGGAAATCATCGTCCTTTCCTTGGCTGCTCGCCTGTGTTGCCACCTGGATTCTGCG
CGGGACGTCCTTCTGCTACGTCCCTTCGGCCCTCAATCCAGCGGACCTTCCTTCCCGCGGCCTGCTGCCG
GCTCTGCGGCCTCTTCCGCGTCTTCGCCTTCGCCCTCAGACGAGTCGGATCTCCCTTTGGGCCGCCTCCC
CGCATCGATACCGTCGACCTCGATCGAGACCTAGAAAAACATGGAGCAATCACAAGTAGCAATACAGCAG
CTACCAATGCTGATTGTGCCTGGCTAGAAGCACAAGAGGAGGAGGAGGTGGGTTTTCCAGTCACACCTCA
GGTACCTTTAAGACCAATGACTTACAAGGCAGCTGTAGATCTTAGCCACTTTTTAAAAGAAAAGGGGGGA
CTGGAAGGGCTAATTCACTCCCAACGAAGACAAGATATCCTTGATCTGTGGATCTACCACACACAAGGCT
ACTTCCCTGATTGGCAGAACTACACACCAGGGCCAGGGATCAGATATCCACTGACCTTTGGATGGTGCTA
CAAGCTAGTACCAGTTGAGCAAGAGAAGGTAGAAGAAGCCAATGAAGGAGAGAACACCCGCTTGTTACAC
CCTGTGAGCCTGCATGGGATGGATGACCCGGAGAGAGAAGTATTAGAGTGGAGGTTTGACAGCCGCCTAG
CATTTCATCACATGGCCCGAGAGCTGCATCCGGACTGTACTGGGTCTCTCTGGTTAGACCAGATCTGAGC
CTGGGAGCTCTCTGGCTAACTAGGGAACCCACTGCTTAAGCCTCAATAAAGCTTGCCTTGAGTGCTTCAA
GTAGTGTGTGCCCGTCTGTTGTGTGACTCTGGTAACTAGAGATCCCTCAGACCCTTTTAGTCAGTGTGGA
AAATCTCTAGCAGCATGTGAGCAAAAGGCCAGCAAAAGGCCAGGAACCGTAAAAAGGCCGCGTTGCTGGC
GTTTTTCCATAGGCTCCGCCCCCCTGACGAGCATCACAAAAATCGACGCTCAAGTCAGAGGTGGCGAAAC
CCGACAGGACTATAAAGATACCAGGCGTTTCCCCCTGGAAGCTCCCTCGTGCGCTCTCCTGTTCCGACCC
TGCCGCTTACCGGATACCTGTCCGCCTTTCTCCCTTCGGGAAGCGTGGCGCTTTCTCATAGCTCACGCTG
TAGGTATCTCAGTTCGGTGTAGGTCGTTCGCTCCAAGCTGGGCTGTGTGCACGAACCCCCCGTTCAGCCC
GACCGCTGCGCCTTATCCGGTAACTATCGTCTTGAGTCCAACCCGGTAAGACACGACTTATCGCCACTGG
CAGCAGCCACTGGTAACAGGATTAGCAGAGCGAGGTATGTAGGCGGTGCTACAGAGTTCTTGAAGTGGTG
GCCTAACTACGGCTACACTAGAAGAACAGTATTTGGTATCTGCGCTCTGCTGAAGCCAGTTACCTTCGGA
AAAAGAGTTGGTAGCTCTTGATCCGGCAAACAAACCACCGCTGGTAGCGGTGGTTTTTTTGTTTGCAAGC
AGCAGATTACGCGCAGAAAAAAAGGATCTCAAGAAGATCCTTTGATCTTTTCTACGGGGTCTGACGCTCA
GTGGAACGAAAACTCACGTTAAGGGATTTTGGTCATGAGATTATCAAAAAGGATCTTCACCTAGATCCTT
TTAAATTAAAAATGAAGTTTTAAATCAATCTAAAGTATATATGAGTAAACTTGGTCTGACAGTTACCAAT
GCTTAATCAGTGAGGCACCTATCTCAGCGATCTGTCTATTTCGTTCATCCATAGTTGCCTGACTCCCCGT
CGTGTAGATAACTACGATACGGGAGGGCTTACCATCTGGCCCCAGTGCTGCAATGATACCGCGAGACCCA
CGCTCACCGGCTCCAGATTTATCAGCAATAAACCAGCCAGCCGGAAGGGCCGAGCGCAGAAGTGGTCCTG
CAACTTTATCCGCCTCCATCCAGTCTATTAATTGTTGCCGGGAAGCTAGAGTAAGTAGTTCGCCAGTTAA
TAGTTTGCGCAACGTTGTTGCCATTGCTACAGGCATCGTGGTGTCACGCTCGTCGTTTGGTATGGCTTCA
TTCAGCTCCGGTTCCCAACGATCAAGGCGAGTTACATGATCCCCCATGTTGTGCAAAAAAGCGGTTAGCT
CCTTCGGTCCTCCGATCGTTGTCAGAAGTAAGTTGGCCGCAGTGTTATCACTCATGGTTATGGCAGCACT
GCATAATTCTCTTACTGTCATGCCATCCGTAAGATGCTTTTCTGTGACTGGTGAGTACTCAACCAAGTCA
TTCTGAGAATAGTGTATGCGGCGACCGAGTTGCTCTTGCCCGGCGTCAATACGGGATAATACCGCGCCAC
ATAGCAGAACTTTAAAAGTGCTCATCATTGGAAAACGTTCTTCGGGGCGAAAACTCTCAAGGATCTTACC
GCTGTTGAGATCCAGTTCGATGTAACCCACTCGTGCACCCAACTGATCTTCAGCATCTTTTACTTTCACC
AGCGTTTCTGGGTGAGCAAAAACAGGAAGGCAAAATGCCGCAAAAAAGGGAATAAGGGCGACACGGAAAT
GTTGAATACTCATACTCTTCCTTTTTCAATATTATTGAAGCATTTATCAGGGTTATTGTCTCATGAGCGG
ATACATATTTGAATGTATTTAGAAAAATAAACAAATAGGGGTTCCGCGCACATTTCCCCGAAAAGTGCCA
CCTGACGTCGACGGATCGGGAGATCTCCCGATCCCCTATGGTGCACTCTCAGTACAATCTGCTCTGATGC
CGCATAGTTAAGCCAGTATCTGCTCCCTGCTTGTGTGTTGGAGGTCGCTGAGTAGTGCGCGAGCAAAATT
TAAGCTACAACAAGGCAAGGCTTGACCGACAATTGCATGAAGAATCTGCTTAGGGTTAGGCGTTTTGCGC
TGCTTCGCGATGTACGGGCCAGATATACGCGTTGACATTGATTATTGACTAGTTATTAATAGTAATCAAT
TACGGGGTCATTAGTTCATAGCCCATATATGGAGTTCCGCGTTACATAACTTACGGTAAATGGCCCGCCT
GGCTGACCGCCCAACGACCCCCGCCCATTGACGTCAATAATGACGTATGTTCCCATAGTAACGCCAATAG
GGACTTTCCATTGACGTCAATGGGTGGAGTATTTACGGTAAACTGCCCACTTGGCAGTACATCAAGTGTA
TCATATGCCAAGTACGCCCCCTATTGACGTCAATGACGGTAAATGGCCCGCCTGGCATTATGCCCAGTAC
ATGACCTTATGGGACTTTCCTACTTGGCAGTACATCTACGTATTAGTCATCGCTATTACCATGGTGATGC
GGTTTTGGCAGTACATCAATGGGCGTGGATAGCGGTTTGACTCACGGGGATTTCCAAGTCTCCACCCCAT
TGACGTCAATGGGAGTTTGTTTTGGCACCAAAATCAACGGGACTTTCCAAAATGTCGTAACAACTCCGCC
CCATTGACGCAAATGGGCGGTAGGCGTGTACGGTGGGAGGTCTATATAAGCAGCGCGTTTTGCCTGTACT
GGGTCTCTCTGGTTAGACCAGATCTGAGCCTGGGAGCTCTCTGGCTAACTAGGGAACCCACTGCTTAAGC
CTCAATAAAGCTTGCCTTGAGTGCTTCAAGTAGTGTGTGCCCGTCTGTTGTGTGACTCTGGTAACTAGAG
ATCCCTCAGACCCTTTTAGTCAGTGTGGAAAATCTCTAGCAGTGGCGCCCGAACAGGGACTTGAAAGCGA
AAGGGAAACCAGAGGAGCTCTCTCGACGCAGGACTCGGCTTGCTGAAGCGCGCACGGCAAGAGGCGAGGG
GCGGCGACTGGTGAGTACGCCAAAAATTTTGACTAGCGGAGGCTAGAAGGAGAGAGATGGGTGCGAGAGC
GTCAGTATTAAGCGGGGGAGAATTAGATCGCGATGGGAAAAAATTCGGTTAAGGCCAGGGGGAAAGAAAA
AATATAAATTAAAACATATAGTATGGGCAAGCAGGGAGCTAGAACGATTCGCAGTTAATCCTGGCCTGTT
AGAAACATCAGAAGGCTGTAGACAAATACTGGGACAGCTACAACCATCCCTTCAGACAGGATCAGAAGAA
CTTAGATCATTATATAATACAGTAGCAACCCTCTATTGTGTGCATCAAAGGATAGAGATAAAAGACACCA
AGGAAGCTTTAGACAAGATAGAGGAAGAGCAAAACAAAAGTAAGACCACCGCACAGCAAGCGGCCGGCCG
CTGATCTTCAGACCTGGAGGAGGAGATATGAGGGACAATTGGAGAAGTGAATTATATAAATATAAAGTAG
TAAAAATTGAACCATTAGGAGTAGCACCCACCAAGGCAAAGAGAAGAGTGGTGCAGAGAGAAAAAAGAGC
AGTGGGAATAGGAGCTTTGTTCCTTGGGTTCTTGGGAGCAGCAGGAAGCACTATGGGCGCAGCGTCAATG
ACGCTGACGGTACAGGCCAGACAATTATTGTCTGGTATAGTGCAGCAGCAGAACAATTTGCTGAGGGCTA
TTGAGGCGCAACAGCATCTGTTGCAACTCACAGTCTGGGGCATCAAGCAGCTCCAGGCAAGAATCCTGGC
TGTGGAAAGATACCTAAAGGATCAACAGCTCCTGGGGATTTGGGGTTGCTCTGGAAAACTCATTTGCACC
ACTGCTGTGCCTTGGAATGCTAGTTGGAGTAATAAATCTCTGGAACAGATTTGGAATCACACGACCTGGA
TGGAGTGGGACAGAGAAATTAACAATTACACAAGCTTAATACACTCCTTAATTGAAGAATCGCAAAACCA
GCAAGAAAAGAATGAACAAGAATTATTGGAATTAGATAAATGGGCAAGTTTGTGGAATTGGTTTAACATA
ACAAATTGGCTGTGGTATATAAAATTATTCATAATGATAGTAGGAGGCTTGGTAGGTTTAAGAATAGTTT
TTGCTGTACTTTCTATAGTGAATAGAGTTAGGCAGGGATATTCACCATTATCGTTTCAGACCCACCTCCC
AACCCCGAGGGGACCCGACAGGCCCGAAGGAATAGAAGAAGAAGGTGGAGAGAGAGACAGAGACAGATCC
ATTCGATTAGTGAACGGATCGGCACTGCGTGCGCCAATTCTGCAGACAAATGGCAGTATTCATCCACAAT
TTTAAAAGAAAAGGGGGGATTGGGGGGTACAGTGCAGGGGAAAGAATAGTAGACATAATAGCAACAGACA
TACAAACTAAAGAATTACAAAAACAAATTACAAAAATTCAAAATTTTCGGGTTTATTACAGGGACAGCAG
AGATCCAGTTTGGTTAGTACCGGGCCCGCTCTAGAGATCCGACGCGCCATCTCTAGGCCCGCGCCGGCCC
CCTCGCACAGACTTGTGGGAGAAGCTCGGCTACTCCCCTGCCCCGGTTAATTTGCATATAATATTTCCTA
GTAACTATAGAGGCTTAATGTGCGATAAAAGACAGATAATCTGTTCTTTTTAATACTAGCTACATTTTAC
ATGATAGGCTTGGATTTCTATAAGAGATACAAATACTAAATTATTATTTTAAAAAACAGCACAAAAGGAA
ACTCACCCTAACTGTAAAGTAATTGTGTGTTTTGAGACTATAAATATCCCTTGGAGAAAAGCCTTGTTAA
CGCGCGGTGACCCTCGAGGTCGACGGTATCGATAAGCTCGCTTCACGAGATTCCAGCAGGTCGAGGGACC
TAATAACTTCGTATAGCATACATTATACGAAGTTATATTAAGGGTTCCAAGCTTAAGCGGCCGCGTGGAT
AACCGTATTACCGCCAT
Features (pLannotate 1.2.2; 24 found; start..end, strand, type, name):
     65..368     +  enhancer       CMV enhancer: human cytomegalovirus immediate early enhancer
    369..572     +  promoter       CMV promoter: human cytomegalovirus (CMV) immediate early promoter
    617..1333    +  CDS            EGFP: EGFP is a basic (constitutively fluorescent) green fluorescent protein published in 1996, derived from Aequorea victoria. It is reported to be a rapidly-maturing weak dimer with moderate acid sensitivity.
   1356..1389    +  protein_bind   loxP: Cre-mediated recombination occurs in the 8-bp core sequence (GCATACAT). Cre recombinase
   1422..1445    +  misc_feature   MCS (fragment): pBluescript multiple cloning site
   1445..2033    +  misc_feature   WPRE: woodchuck hepatitis virus posttranscriptional regulatory element
   2034..2053    +  misc_feature   MCS (fragment): pBluescript multiple cloning site
   2055..2555    +  CDS            nef (fragment): NEF_HV1LA - Experimental evidence at protein level: Swiss-Prot protein existence level 1. Extracellular Nef protein targets CD4(+) T-lymphocytes for apoptosis by interacting with CXCR4 surface receptors. From Human immunodeficiency virus type 1 group M subtype B (isolate Lai) (HIV-1).
   2562..2742    +  LTR            5' LTR (truncated): truncated 5' long terminal repeat (LTR) from HIV-1
   2804..3392    -  rep_origin     ori: high-copy-number ColE1/pMB1/pBR322/pUC origin of replication
   3563..4423    -  CDS            AmpR: β-lactamase; bla; confers resistance to ampicillin, carbenicillin, and related antibiotics
   4424..4528    -  promoter       AmpR promoter: bla
   4587..4639    -  misc_feature   bom (fragment): basis of mobility region from pBR322
   4794..5173    +  enhancer       CMV enhancer: human cytomegalovirus immediate early enhancer
   5174..5373    +  promoter       CMV promoter: human cytomegalovirus (CMV) immediate early promoter
   5391..5571    +  LTR            5' LTR (truncated): truncated 5' long terminal repeat (LTR) from HIV-1
   5618..5743    +  misc_feature   HIV-1 Ψ: packaging signal of human immunodeficiency virus type 1
   5727..6065    +  CDS            HIV-1 gag (fragment): gag protein from human immunodeficiency virus 1; gag
   6240..6473    +  misc_feature   RRE: The Rev response element (RRE) of HIV-1 allows for Rev-dependent mRNA export from the nucleus to the cytoplasm.
   6850..6950    +  CDS            Rev (fragment): human immunodeficiency virus 1 (HIV-1) Rev protein; rev; enhances nuclear export of unspliced and incompletely spliced viral mRNAs
   7000..7117    +  misc_feature   cPPT/CTS: central polypurine tract and central termination sequence of HIV-1
   7176..7488    +  promoter       U6 promoter: RNA polymerase III promoter for mouse U6 snRNA (Das et al., 1988)
   7501..7528    -  misc_feature   MCS (fragment): pBluescript multiple cloning site
   7563..7596    +  protein_bind   loxP: Cre-mediated recombination occurs in the 8-bp core sequence (GCATACAT). Cre recombinase
