[The description below was written by a language model from this plasmid's Addgene catalogue record and pLannotate feature annotations shown in this document.]
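Description:
pLL3.7 is an empty third-generation lentiviral backbone of about 7.65 kb, designed for stable RNA interference in mammalian cells. It is propagated in E. coli through a high-copy ColE1/pUC-type origin with ampicillin resistance. The record specifies a recombination-tolerant growth strain, which suits a plasmid carrying repeated LTR and CMV sequences. No drug selection marker for mammalian cells is listed, so transduced cells are identified by EGFP fluorescence instead.

The viral genome is transcribed from a chimeric 5′ end in which a CMV enhancer/promoter is placed upstream of a truncated HIV-1 LTR, the arrangement that makes genomic RNA production Tat-independent in third-generation systems. Downstream lie the Ψ packaging signal with a partial gag sequence, the Rev response element for nuclear export of the unspliced genome, and the cPPT/CTS, an element associated with improved transduction efficiency. The payload follows. A mouse U6 RNA polymerase III promoter sits immediately ahead of a small cloning region where shRNA-encoding oligonucleotides are inserted between HpaI and XhoI, and a separate CMV-EGFP cassette reports on transduction. According to the depositor, a single-base deletion near the start of the U6 promoter does not impair function. WPRE follows the reporter to boost transcript expression, and the unit ends in a nef fragment and a second truncated LTR.

Two loxP sites in the same orientation flank the CMV-EGFP cassette, so Cre recombinase should excise the reporter while leaving the U6-shRNA unit in place. The vector is used to silence genes in primary cells, stem cells and transgenic mice.
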