Addgene plasmid #11795: pLL3.7
Purpose: (Empty Backbone) 3rd generation lentiviral vector that expresses shRNA under the mouse U6 promoter. A CMV-EGFP reporter cassette is included in the vector to monitor expression.
Depositing lab: Luk Parijs. Depositing organization: Massachusetts Institute of Technology. Publication: A lentivirus-based system to functionally silence genes in primary mammalian cells, stem cells and transgenic mice by RNA interference. Rubinson DA, Dillon CP, Kwiatkowski AV, Sievers C, Yang L, Kopinja J, Rooney DL, Ihrig MM, McManus MT, Gertler FB, Scott ML, Van Parijs L. Nat Genet. 2003 Mar . 33(3):401-6. 10.1038/ng1117 PubMed 12590264.
Backbone
  Vector backbone: pLL3.7
  Backbone size (bp): 7650
  Vector type: Mammalian Expression, Lentiviral, RNAi, Cre/Lox
  Selectable markers: GFP
Growth in bacteria
  Bacterial resistance: Ampicillin, 100 μg/mL
  Growth temperature: 30°C
  Growth strain: NEB Stable
  Copy number: High Copy
Gene/Insert
  Gene/Insert name: None
  Promoter: mouse U6
  Cloning method: Restriction Enzyme; 5′ cloning site HpaI (not destroyed); 3′ cloning site XhoI (not destroyed)
  Sequencing primers: 5′ U6 (5'-cagtgcaggggaaagaatagtagac-3')
Terms and licenses: Academic/Nonprofit Terms; Industry Terms: Not Available to Industry
Depositor comments: Lentiviral vector that expresses shRNA under the mouse U6 promoter. A CMV-EGFP reporter cassette is included in the vector to monitor expression. For protocols regarding the use of pLL3.7, visit: http://web.mit.edu/jacks-lab/protocols/rnairesources.htm Note: A single base pair deletion at position 11 of the U6 promoter in this plasmid does not impair the efficacy of this reagent.
How to cite: pLL3.7 was a gift from Luk Parijs (Addgene plasmid # 11795 ; http://n2t.net/addgene:11795 ; RRID:Addgene_11795)
