>Addgene plasmid #11795 | pLL3.7 | addgene partial sequence | sequence record 113695 | WPRE-R 5'-CATAGCGTAAAAGGAGCAACA-3'
AAATTTTGTAATCCAGAGGTTGATTATCGATAAGCTTGATATCGAATTGTACCTAGTGGAACCGGAACCC
TTAAACATGTATAACTTCGTATAATGTATGCTATACGAAGTTATTAGGTCCCTCGACGAATTCCTACTTG
TACAGCTCGTCCATGCCGAGAGTGATCCCGGCGGCGGTCACGAACTCCAGCAGGACCATGTGATCGCGCT
TCTCGTTGGGGTCTTTGCTCAGGGCGGACTGGGTGCTCAGGTAGTGGTTGTCGGGCAGCAGCACGGGGCC
GTCGCCGATGGGGGTGTTCTGCTGGTAGTGGTCGGCGAGCTGCACGCTGCCGTCCTCGATGTTGTGGCGG
ATCTTGAAGTTCACCTTGATGCCGTTCTTCTGCTTGTCGGCCATGATATAGACGTTGTGGCTGTTGTAGT
TGTACTCCAGCTTGTGCCCCAGGATGTTGCCGTCCTCCTTGAAGTCGATGCCCTTCAGCTCGATGCGGTT
CACCAGGGTGTCGCCCTCGAACTTCACCTCGGCGCGGGTCTTGTAGTTGCCGTCGTCCTTGAAGAAGATG
GTGCGCTCCTGGACGTAGCCTTCGGGCATGGCGGACTTGAAGAAGTCGTGCTGCTTCATGTGGTCGGGGT
AGCGGCTGAAGCACTGCACGCCGTAGGTCAGGGTGGTCACGAGGGTGGGCCAGGGCACGGGCAGCTTGCC
GGTGGTGCAGATGAACTTCAGGGTCAGCTTGCCGTAGGTGGCATCGCCCTCGCCCTCGCCGGACACGCTG
AACTTGTGGCCGTTTACGTCGCCGTCCAGCTCGACCAGGATGGGCACCACCCCGGTGAACAGCTCCTCGC
CCTTGCTCACCATGGTGGCGACCGGTAGCGCTAGCGGATCTGACGGTTCACTAAACCAGCTCTGCTTATA
TAGACCTCCCACCGTACACGCCTACCGCCCATTTGCGTCAATGGGGCGGA
