>Addgene plasmid #11795 | pLL3.7 | addgene partial sequence | sequence record 126534 | U6 5'-cagtgcaggggaaagaatagtagac-3'
AATTACAAAAACAAATTACAAAAATTCAAAATTTTCGGGTTTATTACAGGGACAGCAGAGATCCAGTTTG
GTTAGTACCGGGCCCGCTCTAGAGATCCGACGCGCCATCTCTAGGCCCGCGCCGGCCCCCTCGCACAGAC
TTGTGGGAGAAGCTCGGCTACTCCCCTGCCCCGGTTAATTTGCATATAATATTTCCTAGTAACTATAGAG
GCTTAATGTGCGATAAAAGACAGATAATCTGTTCTTTTTAATACTAGCTACATTTTACATGATAGGCTTG
GATTTCTATAAGAGATACAAATACTAAATTATTATTTTAAAAAACAGCACAAAAGGAAACTCACCCTAAC
TGTAAAGTAATTGTGTGTTTTGAGACTATAAATATCCCTTGGAGAAAAGCCTTGTTAACGCGCGGTGACC
CTCGAGGTCGACGGTATCGATAAGCTCGCTTCACGAGATTCCAGCAGGTCGAGGGACCTAATAACTTCGT
ATAGCATACATTATACGAAGTTATATTAAGGGTTCCAAGCTTAAGCGGCCGCGTGGATAACCGTATTACC
GCCATGCATTAGTTATTAATAGTAATCAATTACGGGGTCATTAGTTCATAGCCCATATATGGAGTTCCGC
GTTACATAACTTACGGTAAATGGCCCGCCTGGCTGACCGCCCAACGACCCCCGCCCATTGACGTCAATAA
TGACGTATGTTCCCATAGTAACGCCAATAGGGACTTTCCATTGACGTCAATGGGTGGAGTATTTACGGTA
AACTGCCCACTTGGCAGTACATCAAGTGTATCATATGCCA
